>Addgene plasmid #214422 | Lenti-FAB(PX-LD) | addgene full sequence | sequence record 426349 | Addgene NGS Result
CCCAAGCTTGGCGTAATCATGGTCATAGCTGTTTCCTGTGTGAAATTGTTATCCGCTCACAATTCCACAC
AACATACGAGCCGGAAGCATAAAGTGTAAAGCCTGGGGTGCCTAATGAGTGAGCTAACTCACATTAATTG
CGTTGCGCTCACTGCCCGCTTTCCAGTCGGGAAACCTGTCGTGCCAGCGGATCCGCATCTCAATTAGTCA
GCAACCATAGTCCCGCCCCTAACTCCGCCCATCCCGCCCCTAACTCCGCCCAGTTCCGCCCATTCTCCGC
CCCATGGCTGACTAATTTTTTTTATTTATGCAGAGGCCGAGGCCGCCTCGGCCTCTGAGCTATTCCAGAA
GTAGTGAGGAGGCTTTTTTGGAGGCCTAGGCTTTTGCAAAAAGCTAACTTGTTTATTGCAGCTTATAATG
GTTACAAATAAAGCAATAGCATCACAAATTTCACAAATAAAGCATTTTTTTCACTGCATTCTAGTTGTGG
TTTGTCCAAACTCATCAATGTATCTTATCATGTCTGGATCCGCTGCATTAATGAATCGGCCAACGCGCGG
GGAGAGGCGGTTTGCGTATTGGGCGCTCTTCCGCTTCCTCGCTCACTGACTCGCTGCGCTCGGTCGTTCG
GCTGCGGCGAGCGGTATCAGCTCACTCAAAGGCGGTAATACGGTTATCCACAGAATCAGGGGATAACGCA
GGAAAGAACATGTGAGCAAAAGGCCAGCAAAAGGCCAGGAACCGTAAAAAGGCCGCGTTGCTGGCGTTTT
TCCATAGGCTCCGCCCCCCTGACGAGCATCACAAAAATCGACGCTCAAGTCAGAGGTGGCGAAACCCGAC
AGGACTATAAAGATACCAGGCGTTTCCCCCTGGAAGCTCCCTCGTGCGCTCTCCTGTTCCGACCCTGCCG
CTTACCGGATACCTGTCCGCCTTTCTCCCTTCGGGAAGCGTGGCGCTTTCTCATAGCTCACGCTGTAGGT
ATCTCAGTTCGGTGTAGGTCGTTCGCTCCAAGCTGGGCTGTGTGCACGAACCCCCCGTTCAGCCCGACCG
CTGCGCCTTATCCGGTAACTATCGTCTTGAGTCCAACCCGGTAAGACACGACTTATCGCCACTGGCAGCA
GCCACTGGTAACAGGATTAGCAGAGCGAGGTATGTAGGCGGTGCTACAGAGTTCTTGAAGTGGTGGCCTA
ACTACGGCTACACTAGAAGAACAGTATTTGGTATCTGCGCTCTGCTGAAGCCAGTTACCTTCGGAAAAAG
AGTTGGTAGCTCTTGATCCGGCAAACAAACCACCGCTGGTAGCGGTGGTTTTTTTGTTTGCAAGCAGCAG
ATTACGCGCAGAAAAAAAGGATCTCAAGAAGATCCTTTGATCTTTTCTACGGGGTCTGACGCTCAGTGGA
ACGAAAACTCACGTTAAGGGATTTTGGTCATGGTGGTAGAATTGGTAAAGAGAGTCGTGTAAAATATCGA
GTTCGCACATCTTGTTGTCTGATTATTGATTTTTGGCGAAACCATTTGATCATATGACAAGATGTGTATC
TACCTTAACTTAATGATTTTGATAAAAATCATTCTAGACGTCTCGTGCTTTACCAATGCTTAATCAGTGA
GGCACCTATCTCAGCGATCTGTCTATTTCGTTCATCCATAGTTGCCTGACTCCCCGTCGTGTAGATAACT
ACGATACGGGAGGGCTTACCATCTGGCCCCAGTGCTGCAATGATACCGCGAGACCCACGCTCACCGGCTC
CAGATTTATCAGCAATAAACCAGCCAGCCGGAAGGGCCGAGCGCAGAAGTGGTCCTGCAACTTTATCCGC
CTCCATCCAGTCTATTAATTGTTGCCGGGAAGCTAGAGTAAGTAGTTCGCCAGTTAATAGTTTGCGCAAC
GTTGTTGCCATTGCTACAGGCATCGTGGTGTCACGCTCGTCGTTTGGTATGGCTTCATTCAGCTCCGGTT
CCCAACGATCAAGGCGAGTTACATGATCCCCCATGTTGTGCAAAAAAGCGGTTAGCTCCTTCGGTCCTCC
GATCGTTGTCAGAAGTAAGTTGGCCGCAGTGTTATCACTCATGGTTATGGCAGCACTGCATAATTCTCTT
ACTGTCATGCCATCCGTAAGATGCTTTTCTGTGACTGGTGAGTACTCAACCAAGTCATTCTGAGAATAGT
GTATGCGGCGACCGAGTTGCTCTTGCCCGGCGTCAATACGGGATAATACCGCGCCACATAGCAGAACTTT
AAAAGTGCTCATCATTGGAAAACGTTCTTCGGGGCGAAAACTCTCAAGGATCTTACCGCTGTTGAGATCC
AGTTCGATGTAACCCACTCGTGCACCCAACTGATCTTCAGCATCTTTTACTTTCACCAGCGTTTCTGGGT
GAGCAAAAACAGGAAGGCAAAATGCCGCAAAAAAGGGAATAAGGGCGACACGGAAATGTTGAATACTCAT
TGCTGGAGACGTCTAGAATTATTATTGAAGCATTTATCAGGGTTATTGTCTCATGAGCGGATACATATTT
GAATGTATTTAGAAAAATAAACAAATAGGGGTTCCGCGCACATTTCCCCGAAAAGTGCCACCTGGGTCGA
CATTGATTATTGACTAGTTATTAATAGTAATCAATTACGGGGTCATTAGTTCATAGCCCATATATGGAGT
TCCGCGTTACATAACTTACGGTAAATGGCCCGCCTGGCTGACCGCCCAACGACCCCCGCCCATTGACGTC
AATAATGACGTATGTTCCCATAGTAACGCCAATAGGGACTTTCCATTGACGTCAATGGGTGGAGTATTTA
CGGTAAACTGCCCACTTGGCAGTACATCAAGTGTATCATATGCCAAGTACGCCCCCTATTGACGTCAATG
ACGGTAAATGGCCCGCCTGGCATTATGCCCAGTACATGACCTTATGGGACTTTCCTACTTGGCAGTACAT
CTACGTATTAGTCATCGCTATTACCATGGTGATGCGGTTTTGGCAGTACATCAATGGGCGTGGATAGCGG
TTTGACTCACGGGGATTTCCAAGTCTCCACCCCATTGACGTCAATGGGAGTTTGTTTTGGCACCAAAATC
AACGGGACTTTCCAAAATGTCGTAACAACTCCGCCCCATTGACGCAAATGGGCGGTAGGCGTGTACGGTG
GGAGGTCTATATAAGCAGAGCTCGTTTAGTGAACCGGGGTCTCTCTGGTTAGACCAGATCTGAGCCTGGG
AGCTCTCTGGCTAACTAGGGAACCCACTGCTTAAGCCTCAATAAAGCTTGCCTTGAGTGCTTCAAGTAGT
GTGTGCCCGTCTGTTGTGTGACTCTGGTAACTAGAGATCCCTCAGACCCTTTTAGTCAGTGTGGAAAATC
TCTAGCAGTGGCGCCCGAACAGGGACTTGAAAGCGAAAGGGAAACCAGAGGAGCTCTCTCGACGCAGGAC
TCGGCTTGCTGAAGCGCGCACGGCAAGAGGCGAGGGGCGGCGACTGGTGAGTACGCCAAAAATTTTGACT
AGCGGAGGCTAGAAGGAGAGAGATGGGTGCGAGAGCGTCAGTATTAAGCGGGGGAGAATTAGATCGCGAT
GGGAAAAAATTCGGTTAAGGCCAGGGGGAAAGAAAAAATATAAATTAAAACATATAGTATGGGCAAGCAG
GGAGCTAGAACGATTCGCAGTTAATACTGGCCTGTTAGAAACATCAGAAGGCTGTAGACAAATACTGGGA
CAGCTACAACCATCCCTTCAGACAGGATCAGAAGAACTTAGATCATTATATAATACAGTAGCAACCCTCT
ATTGTGTGCATCAAAGGATAGAGATAAAAGACACCAAGGAAGCTTTAGACAAGATAGAGGAAGAGCAAAA
CAAAAGTAAGAAAAAAGCACAGCAAGCAGCAGGATCTTCAGACCTGGAAATTCCCTACAATCCCCAAAGT
CAAGGAGTAGTAGAATCTATGAATAAAGAATTAAAGAAAATTATAGGACAGGTAAGAGATCAGGCTGAAC
ATCTTAAGACAGCAGTACAAATGGCAGTATTCATCCACAATTTTAAAAGAAAAGGGGGGATTGGGGGGTA
CAGTGCAGGGGAAAGAATAGTAGACATAATAGCAACAGACATACAAACTAAAGAATTACAAAAACAAATT
ACAAAAATTCAAAATTTTCGGGTTTATTACAGGGACAGCAGAAATCCACTTTGGAAAGGACCAGCAAAGC
TCCTCTGGAAAGGTGAAGGGGCAGTAGTAATACAAGATAATAGTGACATAAAAGTAGTGCCAAGAAGAAA
AGCAAAGATCATTAGGGATTATGGAAAACAGATGGCAGGTGATGATTGTGTGGCAAGTAGACAGGATGAG
GATTAGAACATGGAAAAGTTTAGTAAAACACCATAAGGAGGAGATATGAGGGACAATTGGAGAAGTGAAT
TATATAAATATAAAGTAGTAAAAATTGAACCATTAGGAGTAGCACCCACCAAGGCAAAGAGAAGAGTGGT
GCAGAGAGAAAAAAGAGCAGTGGGAATAGGAGCTTTGTTCCTTGGGTTCTTGGGAGCAGCAGGAAGCACT
ATGGGCGCAGCGTCAATGACGCTGACGGTACAGGCCAGACAATTATTGTCTGGTATAGTGCAGCAGCAGA
ACAATTTGCTGAGGGCTATTGAGGCGCAACAGCATCTGTTGCAACTCACAGTCTGGGGCATCAAGCAGCT
CCAGGCAAGAATCCTGGCTGTGGAAAGATACCTAAAGGATCAACAGCTCCTGGGGATTTGGGGTTGCTCT
GGAAAACTCATTTGCACCACTGCTGTGCCTTGGAATGCTAGTTGGAGTAATAAATCTCTGGAACAGATTT
GGAATCACACGACCTGGATGGAGTGGGACAGAGAAATTAACAATTACACAAGCTTAATACACTCCTTAAT
TGAAGAATCGCAAAACCAGCAAGAAAAGAATGAACAAGAATTATTGGAATTAGATAAATGGGCAAGTTTG
TGGAATTGGTTTAACATAACAAATTGGCTGTGGTATATAAAATTATTCATAATGATAGTAGGAGGCTTGG
TAGGTTTAAGAATAGTTTTTGCTGTACTTTCTATAGTGAATAGAGTTAGGCAGGGATATTCACCATTATC
GTTTCAGACCCACCTCCCAACCCCGAGGGGACCGAGCTCAAGCTTCGAACGCGTGCTAGTTATTAATAGT
AATCAATTACGGGGTCATTAGTTCATAGCCCATATATGGAGTTCCGCGTTACATAACTTACGGTAAATGG
CCCGCCTGGCTGACCGCCCAACGACCCCCGCCCATTGACGTCAATAATGACGTATGTTCCCATAGTAACG
CCAATAGGGACTTTCCATTGACGTCAATGGGTGGAGTATTTACGGTAAACTGCCCACTTGGCAGTACATC
AAGTGTATCATATGCCAAGTACGCCCCCTATTGACGTCAATGACGGTAAATGGCCCGCCTGGCATTATGC
CCAGTACATGACCTTATGGGACTTTCCTACTTGGCAGTACATCTACGTATTAGTCATCGCTATTACCATG
GTGATGCGGTTTTGGCAGTACATCAATGGGCGTGGATAGCGGTTTGACTCACGGGGATTTCCAAGTCTCC
ACCCCATTGACGTCAATGGGAGTTTGTTTTGGCACCAAAATCAACGGGACTTTCCAAAATGTCGTAACAA
CTCCGCCCCATTGACGCAAATGGGCGGTAGGCGTGTACGGTGGGAGGTCTATATAAGCAGAGCTCGTTTA
GTGAACCGGGCTCGTTTAGTGAACCCTCGAGGAATTCCGTACGGAACCGGTCGATATCTGCGGCCTAGCT
AGCCACCATGGCTTCCGTGCTGTCCTACGAAAGCCTGGTCCACGCCGTGGCCGGAGCCGTGGGAAGCGTG
ACAGCAATGACAGTGTTTTTTCCCCTGGATACAGCTAGACTTCGACTTCAGGTTGATGAGAAAAGAAAAT
CCAAAACTACACACATGGTGCTCCTGGAGATCATTAAAGAAGAAGGACTCCTGGCACCATATCGAGGGTG
GTTTCCAGTGATTTCCAGTCTCTGCTGCTCCAATTTTGTCTATTTCTACACTTTTAATAGCCTCAAAGCA
CTCTGGGTCAAAGGTCAACATTCTACCACTGGAAAAGATCTGGTAGTTGGGTTTGTTGCAGGAGTGGTTA
ATGTGTTGCTAACAACTCCACTCTGGGTGGTAAACACCAGACTGAAGCTTCAAGGAGCAAAATTTAGGAA
TGAAGACATTGTACCAACAAACTACAAAGGTATCATTGATGCTTTTCATCAGATCATTCGCGATGAAGGA
ATCTCGGCTTTATGGAATGGCACATTTCCCTCATTGCTGTTGGTCTTCAATCCTGCCATCCAGTTCATGT
TTTATGAAGGTTTAAAACGGCAGCTTTTAAAGAAACGGATGAAGCTTTCTTCCTTGGATGTGTTCATCAT
TGGTGCAGTAGCCAAAGCGATTGCCACCACGGTGACCTATCCCCTGCAGACGGTACAGTCAATTCTGAGG
TTTGGGCGTCATAGACTAAACCCAGAAAACAGAACATTGGGAAGTCTTCGGAATATTCTCTATCTTCTTC
ACCAACGAGTAAGACGTTTTGGAATAATGGGACTCTACAAAGGCCTTGAAGCCAAACTGCTGCAGACAGT
CCTCACTGCTGCTCTCATGTTCCTTGTTTATGAGAAACTGACAGCTGCCACCTTCACAGTTATGGGGCTG
AAGCGTGCACACCAACACCTACCGGTCGCCACCATGGTGAGCAAGGGCGAGGAGGGTAGCGGTGGAGGTG
GATCAGGAGGTGGAGTTCAGGTAGAAACCATCTCCCCAGGAGACGGGCGCACCTTCCCCAAGCGCGGCCA
GACCTGCGTGGTGCACTACACCGGGATGCTTGAAGATGGAAAGAAATTTGATTCCTCCCGGGACAGAAAC
AAGCCCTTTAAGTTTATGCTAGGCAAGCAGGAGGTGATCCGAGGCTGGGAAGAAGGGGTTGCCCAGATGA
GTGTGGGTCAGAGAGCCAAACTGACTATATCTCCAGATTATGCCTATGGTGCCACTGGGCACCCAGGCAT
CATCCCACCACATGCCACTCTCGTCTTCGATGTGGAGCTTCTAAAACTGGAAGGGAGTGGCAGCGGAGGT
AGTGGGAGCGGTGGCAAGCCCATCCCCAACCCCCTGCTGGGCCTGGACAGCACCAAACTTAATGGCATGG
ACGAGCGGTACAAGTCCGGAGGAGGCGGCAGCGGCGGAGGGGGATCCATGGAGACCGTGAGATTCGGCGG
CGACGACATCGAGAACAGCCTGGCCAAGATGGACGACAAGGCCCTGGACAAGCTGGCCTTCGGCGCCATC
CAGCTGGACGGCAACGGCAAGATCATCCACTACAACGCCGCCGAGGGCACCATCACCGGCAGAGACCCCA
AGACCGTGATCGGCAAGAACTTCTTCACCGACGTGGCCCCCGGCACCCAGAGCAAGGAGTTCCAGGGCAG
ATTCAAGGAGGGCGTGCAGAAGGGCGACCTGAACACCATGTTCGAGTGGATGATCCCCACCAGCAGAGGC
CCCACCAAGGTGAAGGTGCACATGAAGAAGGCCATGACCTAAGCGGCCGCATAGATAACTGATCCAGTGT
GCTGGAATTAATTCGCTGTCTGCGAGGGCCAGCTGTTGGGGTGAGTACTCCCTCTCAAAAGCGGGCATGA
CTTCTGCGCTAAGATTGTCAGTTTCCAAAAACGAGGAGGATTTGATATTCACCTGGCCCGCGGTGATGCC
TTTGAGGGTGGCCGCGTCCATCTGGTCAGAAAAGACAATCTTTTTGTTGTCAAGCTTGAGGTGTGGCAGG
CTTGAGATCTGGCCATACACTTGAGTGACAATGACATCCACTTTGCCTTTCTCTCCACAGGTGTCCACTC
CCAGGTCCAACTGCAGGTCGAGCATGCATCTAGGGCGGCCAATTCCGCCCCTCTCCCCCCCCCCCTCTCC
CTCCCCCCCCCCTAACGTTACTGGCCGAAGCCGCTTGGAATAAGGCCGGTGTGCGTTTGTCTATATGTTA
TTTTCCACCATATTGCCGTCTTTTGGCAATGTGAGGGCCCGGAAACCTGGCCCTGTCTTCTTGACGAGCA
TTCCTAGGGGTCTTTCCCCTCTCGCCAAAGGAATGCAAGGTCTGTTGAATGTCGTGAAGGAAGCAGTTCC
TCTGGAAGCTTCTTGAAGACAAACAACGTCTGTAGCGACCCTTTGCAGGCAGCGGAACCCCCCACCTGGC
GACAGGTGCCTCTGCGGCCAAAAGCCACGTGTATAAGATACACCTGCAAAGGCGGCACAACCCCAGTGCC
ACGTTGTGAGTTGGATAGTTGTGGAAAGAGTCAAATGGCTCTCCTCAAGCGTATTCAACAAGGGGCTGAA
GGATGCCCAGAAGGTACCCCATTGTATGGGATCTGATCTGGGGCCTCGGTGCACATGCTTTACATGTGTT
TAGTCGAGGTTAAAAAAACGTCTAGGCCCCCCGAACCACGGGGACGTGGTTTTCCTTTGAAAAACACGAT
GATAAGCTTGCCACAACCCGGGAGGCGCGCCATGGGTGACAGCTATTGGGTCTTTGTGAAACGGGTGTCC
ACTAGTGAAACCGAAACCGGAGGCGGCTCCGGAGGCAGCGGCGGTTCTGGAGGTTCCACCCTACCGGTCT
CAGCTGGAGGCAGTGCTGGTGGAAGTGCCGGAGGTAGAATTCTAGAAGGTGCCGCAAGAGAGGCTGCCGC
TAGGGAAGCAGCTGCACGTGAGGCAGCTGCTAGAGAAGCTGCAGCCAGGGAGGCTGCAGCTAGAGCATCA
GGTGGTGGCGGTTCAGGCGGAGGTGGATCTGGAGGTGGCGGATCGGGTGGGGGAGGTTCGACACCGGTCG
CCACCATGGCAGAAATCGGTACTGGCTTTCCATTCGACCCCCATTATGTGGAAGTCCTGGGCGAGCGCAT
GCACTACGTCGATGTTGGTCCGCGCGATGGCACCCCTGTGCTGTTCCTGCACGGTAACCCGACCTCCTCC
TACGTGTGGCGCAACATCATCCCGCATGTTGCACCGACCCATCGCTGCATTGCTCCAGACCTGATCGGTA
TGGGCAAATCCGACAAACCAGACCTGGGTTATTTCTTCGACGACCACGTCCGCTTCATGGATGCCTTCAT
CGAAGCCCTGGGTCTGGAAGAGGTCGTCCTGGTCATTCACGACTGGGGCTCCGCTCTGGGTTTCCACTGG
GCCAAGCGCAATCCAGAGCGCGTCAAAGGTATTGCATTTATGGAGTTCATCCGCCCTATCCCGACCTGGG
ACGAATGGCCAGAATTTGCCCGCGAGACCTTCCAGGCCTTCCGCACCACCGACGTCGGCCGCAAGCTGAT
CATCGATCAGAACGTTTTTATCGAGGGTACGCTGCCGATGGGTGTCGTCCGCCCGCTGACTGAAGTCGAG
ATGGACCATTACCGCGAGCCGTTCCTGAATCCTGTTGACCGCGAGCCACTGTGGCGCTTCCCAAACGAGC
TGCCAATCGCCGGTGAGCCAGCGAACATCGTCGCGCTGGTCGAAGAATACATGGACTGGCTGCACCAGTC
CCCTGTCCCGAAGCTGCTGTTCTGGGGCACCCCAGGCGTTCTGATCCCACCGGCCGAAGCCGCTCGCCTG
GCCAAAAGCCTGCCTAACTGCAAGGCTGTGGACATCGGCCCGGGTCTGAATCTGCTGCAAGAAGACAACC
CGGACCTGATCGGCAGCGAGATCGCGCGCTGGCTGTCGACGCTCGAGATTTCCGGCATGTACAAGTCCGG
ACTCAGATCTCGAGCTCAAGCATCGAATTCCGAATCCCCGCACAAACGCAACCTGTACTACTTCTCTTAC
CCCCTTTTTGTCGGGTTTGCTCTACTTCGATTGGTTGCTTTTCATCTTGGATTACTGTTTGTTTGGTTGT
GTCAACGCTTTTCTAGAGCGCTGATGGCTGCGAAACGTTCGGCTAATAGTGAATCGCCCCATAAGAGGAA
CTTATATTACTTCAGCTATCCCTTGTTCGTGGGTTTCGCGCTACTTCGGCTGGTCGCGTTTCATCTAGGT
TTGTTGTTTGTCTGGTTATGTCAACGGTTCTCGCGAGCGTTAATGGCAGCAAAGAGGTCGGCAAATAGCG
AATCGCCTCATAAACGCAACCTCTATTACTTCTCTTACCCGTTGTTCGTTGGCTTCGCTCTCCTTCGGCT
AGTTGCGTTTCATCTTGGTCTTCTGTTCGTGTGGCTTTGCCAAAGATTTTCGCGAGCTTTAATGGCGGCT
AAGAGGAGTGCCAATAGCGAATCCCCGCATAAGCGGAACTTATACTACTTCTCTTACCCTCTTTTTGTAG
GCTTTGCTCTACTCCGGCTAGTGGCCTTCCATCTAGGCCTACTATTCGTCTGGCTCTGCCAGCGCTTCTC
GCGAGCCTTGATGGCAGCTAAGCGTTCCGCAAATAGCGAATCACCTCATAAGCGGAATCTGTACTATTTC
TCATATCCTCTCTTCGTAGGGTTCGCACTATTACGTCTTGTAGCATTTCATCTGGGATTATTATTCGTCT
GGTTGTGCCAGCGATTTTCACGAGCCTTAATGGCTGCGAAGAGAAGCGCAAATTCTGAATCTCCTCACAA
GCGGAACCTCTATTACTTTAGTTACCCGCTCTTCGTCGGTTTCGCGTTACTCAGGCTGGTTGCATTCCAC
CTCGGCTTGCTGTTCGTATGGCTTTGCCAGAGATTCTCCCGGGCGCTAATGGCAGCCAAGCGCTCCTAAG
GATCCACCGGATCGGTACAAGGCGGCCGCACTAGGTACCTTTAAGACCAATGACTTACAAGGCAGCTGTA
GATCTTAGCCACTTTTTAAAAGAAAAGGGGGGACTGGAAGGGCTAATTCACTCCCAAAGAAGACAAGATC
TGCTTTTTGCCTGTACTGGGTCTCTCTGGTTAGACCAGATCTGAGCCTGGGAGCTCTCTGGCTAACTAGG
GAACCCACTGCTTAAGCCTCAATAAAGCTTGCCTTGTCGTGCTAGCAGATCTTTTTCCCTCTGCCAAAAA
TTATGGGGACATCATGAAGCCCCTTGAGCATCTGACTTCTGGCTAATAAAGGAAATTTATTTTCATTGCA
ATAGTGTGTTGGAATTTTTTGTGTCTCTCACTCGGAAGGACATATGGGAGGGCAAATCATTTAAAACATC
AGAATGAGTATTTGGTTTAGAGTTTGGCAACATATGCCCATATGCTGGCTGCCATGAACAAAGGTTGGCT
ATAAAGAGGTCATCAGTATATGAAACAGCCCCCTGCTGTCCATTCCTTATTCCATAGAAAAGCCTTGACT
TGAGGTTAGATTTTTTTTATATTTTGTTTTGTGTTATTTTTTTCTTTAACATCCCTAAAATTTTCCTTAC
ATGTTTTACTAGCCAGATTTTTCCTCCTCTCCTGACTACTCCCAGTCATAGCTGTCCCTCTTCTCTTATG
GAGATCCCTCGACCTGCAG
Features (pLannotate 1.2.2; 39 found; start..end, strand, type, name):
     44..66      -  protein_bind   lac operator (fragment): The lac repressor binds to the lac operator to inhibit transcription in E. coli. This inhibition can be relieved by adding lactose or isopropyl-β-D-thiogalactopyranoside (IPTG). lac repressor encoded by lacI
     70..100     -  promoter       lac promoter: promoter for the E. coli lac operon
    115..136     -  protein_bind   CAP binding site: CAP binding activates transcription in the presence of cAMP. E. coli catabolite activator protein
    149..188     -  CDS            lacI (fragment): lac repressor; lacI; The lac repressor binds to the lac operator to inhibit transcription in E. coli. This inhibition can be relieved by adding lactose or isopropyl-β-D-thiogalactopyranoside (IPTG).
    195..217     +  promoter       SV40 promoter (fragment): SV40 enhancer and early promoter
    241..376     +  rep_origin     SV40 ori: SV40 origin of replication
    396..530     +  polyA_signal   SV40 poly(A) signal: SV40 polyadenylation signal
    532..586     -  CDS            lacI (fragment): lac repressor; lacI; The lac repressor binds to the lac operator to inhibit transcription in E. coli. This inhibition can be relieved by adding lactose or isopropyl-β-D-thiogalactopyranoside (IPTG).
    769..1357    -  rep_origin     ori: high-copy-number ColE1/pMB1/pBR322/pUC origin of replication
   1472..1541    +  ncRNA          RNA-OUT: Accession: RF00240 - RNA-OUT
   1590..2450    -  CDS            AmpR: β-lactamase; bla; confers resistance to ampicillin, carbenicillin, and related antibiotics
   2470..2558    -  promoter       AmpR promoter (fragment): bla
   2589..2968    +  enhancer       CMV enhancer: human cytomegalovirus immediate early enhancer
   2969..3172    +  promoter       CMV promoter: human cytomegalovirus (CMV) immediate early promoter
   3187..3367    +  LTR            5' LTR (truncated): truncated 5' long terminal repeat (LTR) from HIV-1
   3414..3539    +  misc_feature   HIV-1 Ψ: packaging signal of human immunodeficiency virus type 1
   3523..3882    +  CDS            HIV-1 gag (fragment): gag protein from human immunodeficiency virus 1; gag
   4031..4148    +  misc_feature   cPPT/CTS: central polypurine tract and central termination sequence of HIV-1
   4291..4374    +  CDS            vif (fragment): VIF_HV1BR - Experimental evidence at protein level: Swiss-Prot protein existence level 1. Counteracts the innate antiviral activity of host APOBEC3F and APOBEC3G. Forms a complex with host APOBEC3F and APOBEC3G thus preventing the entry of these lethally hypermutating enzymes into progeny virions. Recruits an active E3 ubiquitin ligase complex composed of elongin BC, CUL5, and RBX2 to induce polyubiquitination of APOBEC3G and APOBEC3F. In turn, they are directed to the 26S proteasome for degradation. Vif interaction with APOBEC3G also blocks its cytidine deaminase activity in a proteasome-inde
   4508..4741    +  misc_feature   RRE: The Rev response element (RRE) of HIV-1 allows for Rev-dependent mRNA export from the nucleus to the cytoplasm.
   5118..5143    +  CDS            Rev (fragment): human immunodeficiency virus 1 (HIV-1) Rev protein; rev; enhances nuclear export of unspliced and incompletely spliced viral mRNAs
   5227..5530    +  enhancer       CMV enhancer: human cytomegalovirus immediate early enhancer
   5531..5734    +  promoter       CMV promoter: human cytomegalovirus (CMV) immediate early promoter
   5818..6738    +  CDS            SLC25A17: PM34_HUMAN - Also known as PMP34. Experimental evidence at protein level: Swiss-Prot protein existence level 1. Peroxisomal transporter for multiple cofactors like coenzyme A (CoA), flavin adenine dinucleotide (FAD), flavin mononucleotide (FMN) and nucleotide adenosine monophosphate (AMP), and to a lesser extent for nicotinamide adenine dinucleotide (NAD(+)), adenosine diphosphate (ADP) and adenosine 3',5'-diphosphate (PAP). May catalyze the transport of free CoA, FAD and NAD(+) from the cytosol into the peroxisomal matrix by a counter-exchange mechanism. Inhibited by pyridoxal 5'- phosphate a
   6754..6775    +  CDS            mPlum (fragment): far-red monomeric derivative of DsRed fluorescent protein (Wang et al., 2004) mammalian codon-optimized
   6802..7122    +  CDS            DmrB: F36V mutant of FK506-binding protein FKBP12 binds synthetic ligands that do not bind wild-type FKBP
   7194..7225    +  CDS            mNeptune (fragment): monomeric far-red fluorescent protein derived from mKate
   7258..7599    +  CDS            pyp (fragment): PYP_HALHA - Experimental evidence at protein level: Swiss-Prot protein existence level 1. Photoactive blue light protein. Probably functions as a photoreceptor for a negative phototaxis response. From Halorhodospira halophila (Ectothiorhodospira halophila).
   7671..7900    +  intron         chimeric intron: chimera between introns from adenovirus and immunoglobulin heavy chain genes
   8083..8545    +  misc_feature   IRES: internal ribosome entry site (IRES) of the encephalomyocarditis virus (EMCV)
   8575..8607    +  CDS            Y-FAST (fragment): small protein tag, derived from photoactive yellow protein, that allows in vivo fluorescent labeling by addition of a cell-permeant fluorogen (Plamont et al., 2016)
   8896..9786    +  CDS            HaloTag®: modified bacterial dehalogenase that forms covalent bonds with chloroalkane derivatives
   9796..9830    +  misc_feature   MCS (fragment): multiple cloning site
  10309..10476   +  CDS            SPAST (fragment): SPAST_BOVIN - Also known as SPG4 From Bos taurus (Bovine).
  10468..10635   +  CDS            SPAST (fragment): SPAST_BOVIN - Also known as SPG4 From Bos taurus (Bovine).
  10630..10800   +  CDS            spast (fragment): SPAST_XENLA - Also known as spg4 From Xenopus laevis (African clawed frog).
  10803..10883   +  CDS            nef (fragment): NEF_HV1Z2 - Experimental evidence at protein level: Swiss-Prot protein existence level 1. Extracellular Nef protein targets CD4(+) T-lymphocytes for apoptosis by interacting with CXCR4 surface receptors. From Human immunodeficiency virus type 1 group M subtype D (isolate Z2/CDC-Z34) (HIV-1).
  10885..11026   +  LTR            3' LTR (ΔU3) (fragment): self-inactivating 3' long terminal repeat (LTR) from HIV-1
  11105..11160   +  polyA_signal   β-globin poly(A) signal: rabbit β-globin polyadenylation signal (Gil and Proudfoot, 1987)
