[The description below was written by a language model from this plasmid's Addgene catalogue record and pLannotate feature annotations shown in this document.]
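Description:
Lenti-FAB(PX-LD) is an HIV-1-derived, self-inactivating lentiviral transfer plasmid built on the SJL CMV-GFP backbone and designed to report contact sites between peroxisomes (PX) and lipid droplets (LD) in mammalian cells. It is propagated in E. coli through a high-copy ColE1/pUC-type origin with ampicillin selection (AmpR); the backbone also carries an SV40 origin and SV40 poly(A) signal. Viral genomic RNA is driven by a CMV enhancer/promoter fused to a truncated 5' LTR, followed by the Ψ packaging signal with a partial gag region, cPPT/CTS, and the Rev response element. The cassette ends in a ΔU3 3' LTR and a rabbit β-globin poly(A) signal.

The payload is a bicistronic cassette under an internal CMV enhancer/promoter. The first cistron encodes human SLC25A17 (PMP34), a peroxisomal membrane transporter that serves here as the peroxisome anchor. It is fused to an FKBP domain (annotated as the F36V DmrB variant), a V5 tag according to the catalogue entry, and RspAN, detected as a photoactive yellow protein-related fragment that is presumably the N-terminal half of a split FAST-type fluorogenic reporter. An annotated chimeric intron and an EMCV IRES precede the second cistron: the short CFAST fragment, a spacer named "20nm", HaloTag, and a repeated element named 6xHp. The repeated element matches spastin fragments in the annotation and is probably a hairpin-type lipid droplet-targeting motif, although the record does not say so explicitly. When the two organelles come close together, the split halves should complement and bind a fluorogen, marking the contact site. HaloTag allows separate labelling of the lipid droplet component. The cloning sites and backbone name suggest the insert replaced GFP, though the record does not say so. No mammalian selection marker is annotated.
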