Addgene plasmid #214422: Lenti-FAB(PX-LD)
Purpose: Detection of peroxisome-lipid droplet contact site
Depositing lab: Chi-Lun Chang. Depositing organization: St. Jude Children's Research Hospital. Publication: A fluorogenic complementation tool kit for interrogating lipid droplet-organelle interaction. Li X, Gamuyao R, Wu ML, Cho WJ, King SV, Petersen RA, Stabley DR, Lindow C, Climer LK, Shirinifard A, Ferrara F, Throm RE, Robinson CG, Zhou Y, Carisey AF, Tebo AG, Chang CL. J Cell Biol. 2024 Sep 2;223(9):e202311126. doi: 10.1083/jcb.202311126. Epub 2024 Jul 1. PubMed 38949658.
Backbone
  Vector backbone: SJL CMV-GFP
  Vector type: Lentiviral
Growth in bacteria
  Bacterial resistance: Ampicillin, 100 μg/mL
  Growth temperature: 37°C
  Growth strain: NEB Stable
  Copy number: Unknown
Gene/Insert
  Gene/Insert name: PMP34-FKBP-V5-RspAN_IRES_CFAST-20nm-Halo-6xHp NC
  Species: H. sapiens (human)
  Entrez Gene: SLC25A17 (a.k.a. PMP34)
  Promoter: CMV
  Tag / fusion protein: FKBP-V5-RspAN (N terminal on insert); CFAST-Halo (C terminal on insert)
  Cloning method: Restriction Enzyme; 5′ cloning site AgeI (unknown if destroyed); 3′ cloning site NotI (unknown if destroyed)
Terms and licenses: Academic/Nonprofit Terms; Industry Terms: Not Available to Industry
How to cite: Lenti-FAB(PX-LD) was a gift from Chi-Lun Chang (Addgene plasmid # 214422 ; http://n2t.net/addgene:214422 ; RRID:Addgene_214422)
